Addgene plasmid #14717: MSCV-beta-catenin-IRES-GFP
Depositing lab: Tannishtha Reya. Depositing organization: Duke University. Publication: A role for Wnt signalling in self-renewal of haematopoietic stem cells. Reya T, Duncan AW, Ailles L, Domen J, Scherer DC, Willert K, Hintz L, Nusse R, Weissman IL. Nature. 2003 May 22. 423(6938):409-14. 10.1038/nature01593 PubMed 12717450.
Backbone
  Vector backbone: MSCV-IRES-GFP
  Backbone size w/o insert (bp): 6573
  Vector type: Mammalian Expression, Retroviral
Growth in bacteria
  Bacterial resistance: Ampicillin, 100 μg/mL
  Growth temperature: 37°C
  Growth strain: DH5alpha
  Copy number: High Copy
Gene/Insert
  Gene/Insert name: beta-catenin (alt name: beta-catenin deltaGSK-KT3)
  Species: M. musculus (mouse)
  Entrez Gene: Ctnnb1 (a.k.a. Bfc, Catnb, Mesc)
  Tag / fusion protein: IRES-GFP (C terminal on backbone)
  Cloning method: Restriction Enzyme; 5′ cloning site SacII blunt (unknown if destroyed); 3′ cloning site SalI/XhoI (destroyed during cloning)
  Sequencing primers: 5′ pLXSN-5; 3′ IRES-R
Terms and licenses: Academic/Nonprofit Terms; Industry Terms: Not Available to Industry
How to cite: MSCV-beta-catenin-IRES-GFP was a gift from Tannishtha Reya (Addgene plasmid # 14717 ; http://n2t.net/addgene:14717 ; RRID:Addgene_14717)
