[The description below was written by a language model from this plasmid's Addgene catalogue record and pLannotate feature annotations shown in this document.]
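Description:
MSCV-beta-catenin-IRES-GFP is a gammaretroviral mammalian expression vector built on the MSCV-IRES-GFP backbone, about 8.9 kb in the sequenced record. For propagation in E. coli it carries a high-copy ColE1/pUC-type origin and a β-lactamase gene conferring ampicillin resistance. The bacterial portion also contains several nonfunctional remnants of earlier cloning vectors, including fragments of lacI, lacZα, rop, bom and the tetracycline resistance gene, along with a lac promoter/operator region. The retroviral portion consists of murine embryonic stem cell virus 5′ and 3′ long terminal repeats flanking the packaging signal (Ψ) and a truncated gag segment lacking its start codon, which extends the packaging region without producing Gag protein. Because gag, pol and env functions are absent apart from small fragments, infectious particles can only be made when these are supplied in trans by packaging cells or helper plasmids.

The payload is mouse beta-catenin (Ctnnb1), listed under the alternative name "beta-catenin deltaGSK-KT3". This name suggests a form altered at the GSK3 phosphorylation sites that normally target the protein for degradation, together with a KT3 epitope, although the record does not detail the changes. No internal promoter is annotated, so transcription is expected to run from the 5′ LTR, yielding a single bicistronic message. An EMCV internal ribosome entry site downstream of Ctnnb1 drives separate translation of EGFP, so GFP is a co-expressed marker rather than a fusion partner, allowing transduced cells to be identified or sorted by fluorescence. The associated publication concerns Wnt signalling in haematopoietic stem cell self-renewal, consistent with use of the vector to stably express beta-catenin and activate canonical Wnt/TCF-LEF signalling in transduced cells.
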