Features (pLannotate 1.2.2; 20 found; start..end, strand, type, name):
     40..556     +  LTR            5' LTR: 5' long terminal repeat from murine embryonic stem cell virus
    620..961     +  misc_feature   MESV Ψ: packaging signal of murine embryonic stem cell virus
   1028..1444    +  CDS            gag (truncated): truncated Moloney murine leukemia virus (MMLV) gag gene lacking the start codon
   1458..3800    +  CDS            Ctnnb1 (sequence partly withheld): CTNB1_MOUSE - Also known as Catnb. Experimental evidence at protein level: Swiss-Prot protein existence level 1. Key downstream component of the canonical Wnt signaling pathway (PubMed:15132997). In the absence of Wnt, forms a complex with AXIN1, AXIN2, APC, CSNK1A1 and GSK3B that promotes phosphorylation on N-terminal Ser and Thr residues and ubiquitination of CTNNB1 via BTRC and its subsequent degradation by the proteasome. In the presence of Wnt ligand, CTNNB1 is not ubiquitinated and accumulates in the nucleus, where it acts as a coactivator for transcription factors of the TCF/LEF family,
   3869..4429    +  misc_feature   IRES: internal ribosome entry site (IRES) of the encephalomyocarditis virus (EMCV)
   4432..5151    +  CDS            EGFP: the original enhanced GFP (Yang et al., 1996) mammalian codon-optimized
   5163..5193    +  misc_feature   MCS (fragment): pUC18/19 multiple cloning site
   5313..5827    +  LTR            3' LTR: 3' long terminal repeat from murine embryonic stem cell virus
   5989..6005    -  protein_bind   lac operator: The lac repressor binds to the lac operator to inhibit transcription in E. coli. This inhibition can be relieved by adding lactose or isopropyl-β-D-thiogalactopyranoside (IPTG). lac repressor encoded by lacI
   6013..6043    -  promoter       lac promoter: promoter for the E. coli lac operon
   6058..6079    -  protein_bind   CAP binding site: CAP binding activates transcription in the presence of cAMP. E. coli catabolite activator protein
   6092..6184    -  CDS            lacI (fragment): lac repressor; lacI; The lac repressor binds to the lac operator to inhibit transcription in E. coli. This inhibition can be relieved by adding lactose or isopropyl-β-D-thiogalactopyranoside (IPTG).
   6367..6955    -  rep_origin     ori: high-copy-number ColE1/pMB1/pBR322/pUC origin of replication
   7126..7986    -  CDS            AmpR: β-lactamase; bla; confers resistance to ampicillin, carbenicillin, and related antibiotics
   7987..8091    -  promoter       AmpR promoter: bla
   8186..8221    +  CDS            rop (fragment): Rop protein, which maintains plasmids at low copy number; rop
   8323..8422    +  misc_feature   bom (fragment): basis of mobility region from pBR322
   8428..8577    -  CDS            lacZα (fragment): LacZα fragment of β-galactosidase; lacZ fragment
   8577..8778    -  CDS            TcR (fragment): tetracycline efflux protein; tet; confers resistance to tetracycline
   8779..8877    +  CDS            env (fragment): murine leukemia virus gPr80 envelope polyprotein precursor; env; proteolytically cleaved into gp70SU and p15TM subunits
>Addgene plasmid #14717 | MSCV-beta-catenin-IRES-GFP | addgene full sequence | sequence record 178981 | Addgene NGS Result
AAAATAAAAGATTTTATTTAGTCTCCAGAAAAAGGGGGGAATGAAAGACCCCACCTGTAGGTTTGGCAAG
CTAGCTTAAGTAACGCCATTTTGCAAGGCATGGAAAATACATAACTGAGAATAGAGAAGTTCAGATCAAG
GTTAGGAACAGAGAGACAGCAGAATATGGGCCAAACAGGATATCTGTGGTAAGCAGTTCCTGCCCCGGCT
CAGGGCCAAGAACAGATGGTCCCCAGATGCGGTCCCGCCCTCAGCAGTTTCTAGAGAACCATCAGATGTT
TCCAGGGTGCCCCAAGGACCTGAAATGACCCTGTGCCTTATTTGAACTAACCAATCAGTTCGCTTCTCGC
TTCTGTTCGCGCGCTTCTGCTCCCCGAGCTCAATAAAAGAGCCCACAACCCCTCACTCGGCGCGCCAGTC
CTCCGATAGACTGCGTCGCCCGGGTACCCGTATTCCCAATAAAGCCTCTTGCTGTTTGCATCCGAATCGT
GGACTCGCTGATCCTTGGGAGGGTCTCCTCAGATTGATTGACTGCCCACCTCGGGGGTCTTTCATTTGGA
GGTTCCACCGAGATTTGGAGACCCCTGCCCAGGGACCACCGACCCCCCCGCCGGGAGGTAAGCTGGCCAG
CGGTCGTTTCGTGTCTGTCTCTGTCTTTGTGCGTGTTTGTGCCGGCATCTAATGTTTGCGCCTGCGTCTG
TACTAGTTAGCTAACTAGCTCTGTATCTGGCGGACCCGTGGTGGAACTGACGAGTTCTGAACACCCGGCC
GCAACCCTGGGAGACGTCCCAGGGACTTTGGGGGCCGTTTTTGTGGCCCGACCTGAGGAAGGGAGTCGAT
GTGGAATCCGACCCCGTCAGGATATGTGGTTCTGGTAGGAGACGAGAACCTAAAACAGTTCCCGCCTCCG
TCTGAATTTTTGCTTTCGGTTTGGAACCGAAGCCGCGCGTCTTGTCTGCTGCAGCGCTGCAGCATCGTTC
TGTGTTGTCTCTGTCTGACTGTGTTTCTGTATTTGTCTGAAAATTAGGGCCAGACTGTTACCACTCCCTT
AAGTTTGACCTTAGGTCACTGGAAAGATGTCGAGCGGATCGCTCACAACCAGTCGGTAGATGTCAAGAAG
AGACGTTGGGTTACCTTCTGCTCTGCAGAATGGCCAACCTTTAACGTCGGATGGCCGCGAGACGGCACCT
TTAACCGAGACCTCATCACCCAGGTTAAGATCAAGGTCTTTTCACCTGGCCCGCATGGACACCCAGACCA
GGTCCCCTACATCGTGACCTGGGAAGCCTTGGCTTTTGACCCCCCTCCCTGGGTCAAGCCCTTTGTACAC
CCTAAGCCTCCGCCTCCTCTTCCTCCATCCGCCCCGTCTCTCCCCCTTGAACCTCCTCGTTCGACCCCGC
CTCGATCCTCCCTTTATCCAGCCCTCACTCCTTCTCTAGGCGCCGGAATTGGCCACCATGGCTACTCAAG
CTGACCTGATGGAGTTGGACATGGCCATGGAGCCGGACAGAAAAGCTGCTGTCAGCCACTGGCAGCAGCA
GTCTTACTTGGATGCTGGAATCCATGCTGGTGCCACCGCCACAGCTCCTGCCCTGAGTGGCAAGGGCAAC
CCTGAGGAAGAAGATGTTGACACCTCCCAAGTCCTTTATGAATGGGAGCAAGGCTTTTCCCAGTCCTTCA
CGCAAGAGCAAGTAGCTGATATTGACGGGCAGTATGCAATGACTAGGGCTCAGAGGGTCCGAGCTGCCAT
GTTCCCTGAGACGCTAGATGAGGGCATGCAGATCCCATCCACGCAGTTTGACGCTGCTCATCCCACTAAT
GTCCAGCGCTTGGCTGAACCATCACAGATGTTGAAA
[1614 nt withheld, positions 1857-3470]
AAGCGGCTTTCAGTCGAGCTGACCAGTTCCCTCTTCAGGACAGAGCCAATGGCTTGGAATGAGACTGCAG
ATCTTGGACTGGACATTGGTGCCCAGGGAGAAGCCCTTGGATATCGCCAGGATGATCCCAGCTACCGTTC
TTTTCACTCTGGTGGATACGGCCAGGATGCCTTGGGGATGGACCCTATGATGGAGCATGAGATGGGTGGC
CACCACCCTGGTGCTGACTATCCAGTTGATGGGCTGCCTGATCTGGGACACGCCCAGGACCTCATGGATG
GGCTGCCCCCAGGTGATAGCAATCAGCTGGCCTGGTTTGATACTGACCTGGATATCAAGCCTCCTACTCC
TCCTCCTGAGCCCGAGACCTAATCTAGAGTCGAGCGGGATCAATTCCGCCCCCCCCCTAACGTTACTGGC
CGAAGCCGCTTGGAATAAGGCCGGTGTGCGTTTGTCTATATGTTATTTTCCACCATATTGCCGTCTTTTG
GCAATGTGAGGGCCCGGAAACCTGGCCCTGTCTTCTTGACGAGCATTCCTAGGGGTCTTTCCCCTCTCGC
CAAAGGAATGCAAGGTCTGTTGAATGTCGTGAAGGAAGCAGTTCCTCTGGAAGCTTCTTGAAGACAAACA
ACGTCTGTAGCGACCCTTTGCAGGCAGCGGAACCCCCCACCTGGCGACAGGTGCCTCTGCGGCCAAAAGC
CACGTGTATAAGATACACCTGCAAAGGCGGCACAACCCCAGTGCCACGTTGTGAGTTGGATAGTTGTGGA
AAGAGTCAAATGGCTCTCCTCAAGCGTATTCAACAAGGGGCTGAAGGATGCCCAGAAGGTACCCCATTGT
ATGGGATCTGATCTGGGGCCTCGGTGCACATGCTTTACATGTGTTTAGTCGAGGTTAAAAAAACGTCTAG
GCCCCCCGAACCACGGGGACGTGGTTTTCCTTTGAAAAACACGATAATACCATGGTGAGCAAGGGCGAGG
AGCTGTTCACCGGGGTGGTGCCCATCCTGGTCGAGCTGGACGGCGACGTAAACGGCCACAAGTTCAGCGT
GTCCGGCGAGGGCGAGGGCGATGCCACCTACGGCAAGCTGACCCTGAAGTTCATCTGCACCACCGGCAAG
CTGCCCGTGCCCTGGCCCACCCTCGTGACCACCCTGACCTACGGCGTGCAGTGCTTCAGCCGCTACCCCG
ACCACATGAAGCAGCACGACTTCTTCAAGTCCGCCATGCCCGAAGGCTACGTCCAGGAGCGCACCATCTT
CTTCAAGGACGACGGCAACTACAAGACCCGCGCCGAGGTGAAGTTCGAGGGCGACACCCTGGTGAACCGC
ATCGAGCTGAAGGGCATCGACTTCAAGGAGGACGGCAACATCCTGGGGCACAAGCTGGAGTACAACTACA
ACAGCCACAACGTCTATATCATGGCCGACAAGCAGAAGAACGGCATCAAGGTGAACTTCAAGATCCGCCA
CAACATCGAGGACGGCAGCGTGCAGCTCGCCGACCACTACCAGCAGAACACCCCCATCGGCGACGGCCCC
GTGCTGCTGCCCGACAACCACTACCTGAGCACCCAGTCCGCCCTGAGCAAAGACCCCAACGAGAAGCGCG
ATCACATGGTCCTGCTGGAGTTCGTGACCGCCGCCGGGATCACTCTCGGCATGGACGAGCTGTACAAGTA
AAGCGGCCGCGACTCTAGAGTCGACCTGCAGGCATGCAAGCTTCAGGTAGCCGGCTAACGTTAACAACCG
GTACCTCTAGAACTATAGCTAGCATGCGCAAATTTAAAGCGCTGATATCGATAAAATAAAAGATTTTATT
TAGTCTCCAGAAAAAGGGGGGAATGAAAGACCCCACCTGTAGGTTTGGCAAGCTAGCTTAAGTAACGCCA
TTTTGCAAGGCATGGAAAATACATAACTGAGAATAGAGAAGTTCAGATCAAGGTTAGGAACAGAGAGACA
GCAGAATATGGGCCAAACAGGATATCTGTGGTAAGCAGTTCCTGCCCCGGCTCAGGGCCAAGAACAGATG
GTCCCCAGATGCGGTCCCGCCCTCAGCAGTTTCTAGAGAACCATCAGATGTTTCCAGGGTGCCCCAAGGA
CCTGAAATGACCCTGTGCCTTATTTGAACTAACCAATCAGTTCGCTTCTCGCTTCTGTTCGCGCGCTTCT
GCTCCCCGAGCTCAATAAAAGAGCCCACAACCCCTCACTCGGCGCGCCAGTCCTCCGATAGACTGCGTCG
CCCGGGTACCCGTGTATCCAATAAACCCTCTTGCAGTTGCATCCGACTTGTGGTCTCGCTGTTCCTTGGG
AGGGTCTCCTCTGAGTGATTGACTACCCGTCAGCGGGGGTCTTTCATGGGTAACAGTTTCTTGAAGTTGG
AGAACAACATTCTGAGGGTAGGAGTCGAATATTAAGTAATCCTGACTCAATTAGCCACTGTTTTGAATCC
ACATACTCCAATACTCCTGAAATAGTTCATTATGGACAGCGCAGAAAGAGCTGGGGAGAATTGTGAAATT
GTTATCCGCTCACAATTCCACACAACATACGAGCCGGAAGCATAAAGTGTAAAGCCTGGGGTGCCTAATG
AGTGAGCTAACTCACATTAATTGCGTTGCGCTCACTGCCCGCTTTCCAGTCGGGAAACCTGTCGTGCCAG
CTGCATTAATGAATCGGCCAACGCGCGGGGAGAGGCGGTTTGCGTATTGGGCGCTCTTCCGCTTCCTCGC
TCACTGACTCGCTGCGCTCGGTCGTTCGGCTGCGGCGAGCGGTATCAGCTCACTCAAAGGCGGTAATACG
GTTATCCACAGAATCAGGGGATAACGCAGGAAAGAACATGTGAGCAAAAGGCCAGCAAAAGGCCAGGAAC
CGTAAAAAGGCCGCGTTGCTGGCGTTTTTCCATAGGCTCCGCCCCCCTGACGAGCATCACAAAAATCGAC
GCTCAAGTCAGAGGTGGCGAAACCCGACAGGACTATAAAGATACCAGGCGTTTCCCCCTGGAAGCTCCCT
CGTGCGCTCTCCTGTTCCGACCCTGCCGCTTACCGGATACCTGTCCGCCTTTCTCCCTTCGGGAAGCGTG
GCGCTTTCTCATAGCTCACGCTGTAGGTATCTCAGTTCGGTGTAGGTCGTTCGCTCCAAGCTGGGCTGTG
TGCACGAACCCCCCGTTCAGCCCGACCGCTGCGCCTTATCCGGTAACTATCGTCTTGAGTCCAACCCGGT
AAGACACGACTTATCGCCACTGGCAGCAGCCACTGGTAACAGGATTAGCAGAGCGAGGTATGTAGGCGGT
GCTACAGAGTTCTTGAAGTGGTGGCCTAACTACGGCTACACTAGAAGAACAGTATTTGGTATCTGCGCTC
TGCTGAAGCCAGTTACCTTCGGAAAAAGAGTTGGTAGCTCTTGATCCGGCAAACAAACCACCGCTGGTAG
CGGTGGTTTTTTTGTTTGCAAGCAGCAGATTACGCGCAGAAAAAAAGGATCTCAAGAAGATCCTTTGATC
TTTTCTACGGGGTCTGACGCTCAGTGGAACGAAAACTCACGTTAAGGGATTTTGGTCATGAGATTATCAA
AAAGGATCTTCACCTAGATCCTTTTAAATTAAAAATGAAGTTTTAAATCAATCTAAAGTATATATGAGTA
AACTTGGTCTGACAGTTACCAATGCTTAATCAGTGAGGCACCTATCTCAGCGATCTGTCTATTTCGTTCA
TCCATAGTTGCCTGACTCCCCGTCGTGTAGATAACTACGATACGGGAGGGCTTACCATCTGGCCCCAGTG
CTGCAATGATACCGCGAGACCCACGCTCACCGGCTCCAGATTTATCAGCAATAAACCAGCCAGCCGGAAG
GGCCGAGCGCAGAAGTGGTCCTGCAACTTTATCCGCCTCCATCCAGTCTATTAATTGTTGCCGGGAAGCT
AGAGTAAGTAGTTCGCCAGTTAATAGTTTGCGCAACGTTGTTGCCATTGCTACAGGCATCGTGGTGTCAC
GCTCGTCGTTTGGTATGGCTTCATTCAGCTCCGGTTCCCAACGATCAAGGCGAGTTACATGATCCCCCAT
GTTGTGCAAAAAAGCGGTTAGCTCCTTCGGTCCTCCGATCGTTGTCAGAAGTAAGTTGGCCGCAGTGTTA
TCACTCATGGTTATGGCAGCACTGCATAATTCTCTTACTGTCATGCCATCCGTAAGATGCTTTTCTGTGA
CTGGTGAGTACTCAACCAAGTCATTCTGAGAATAGTGTATGCGGCGACCGAGTTGCTCTTGCCCGGCGTC
AATACGGGATAATACCGCGCCACATAGCAGAACTTTAAAAGTGCTCATCATTGGAAAACGTTCTTCGGGG
CGAAAACTCTCAAGGATCTTACCGCTGTTGAGATCCAGTTCGATGTAACCCACTCGTGCACCCAACTGAT
CTTCAGCATCTTTTACTTTCACCAGCGTTTCTGGGTGAGCAAAAACAGGAAGGCAAAATGCCGCAAAAAA
GGGAATAAGGGCGACACGGAAATGTTGAATACTCATACTCTTCCTTTTTCAATATTATTGAAGCATTTAT
CAGGGTTATTGTCTCATGAGCGGATACATATTTGAATGTATTTAGAAAAATAAACAAATAGGGGTTCCGC
GCACATTTCCCCGAAAAGTGCCACCTGACGTCTAAGAAACCATTATTATCATGACATTAACCTATAAAAA
TAGGCGTATCACGAGGCCCTTTCGTCTCGCGCGTTTCGGTGATGACGGTGAAAACCTCTGACACATGCAG
CTCCCGGAGACGGTCACAGCTTGTCTGTAAGCGGATGCCGGGAGCAGACAAGCCCGTCAGGGCGCGTCAG
CGGGTGTTGGCGGGTGTCGGGGCTGGCTTAACTATGCGGCATCAGAGCAGATTGTACTGAGAGTGCACCA
TATGCGGTGTGAAATACCGCACAGATGCGTAAGGAGAAAATACCGCATCAGGCGCCATTCGCCATTCAGG
CTGCGCAACTGTTGGGAAGGGCGATCGGTGCGGGCCTCTTCGCTATTACGCCAGCTGGCGAAAGGGGGAT
GTGCTGCAAGGCGATTAAGTTGGGTAACGCCAGGGTTTTCCCAGTCACGACGTTGTAAAACGACGGCGCA
AGGAATGGTGCATGCAAGGAGATGGCGCCCAACAGTCCCCCGGCCACGGGGCCTGCCACCATACCCACGC
CGAAACAAGCGCTCATGAGCCCGAAGTGGCGAGCCCGATCTTCCCCATCGGTGATGTCGGCGATATAGGC
GCCAGCAACCGCACCTGTGGCGCCGGTGATGCCGGCCACGATGCGTCCGGCGTAGAGGCGATTAGTCCAA
TTTGTTAAAGACAGGATATCAGTGGTCCAGGCTCTAGTTTTGACTCAACAATATCACCAGCTGAAGCCTA
TAGAGTACGAGCCATAGAT
