>Addgene plasmid #14717 | MSCV-beta-catenin-IRES-GFP | addgene partial sequence | sequence record 21418 | 14717 with pLXSN5'
CCCTCACTCCTTCTCTAGGCGCCGGAATTGGCCACCATGGCTACTCAAGCTGACCTGATGGAGTTGGACA
TGGCCATGGAGCCGGACAGAAAAGCTGCTGTCAGCCACTGGCAGCAGCAGTCTTACTTGGATGCTGGAAT
CCATGCTGGTGCCACCGCCACAGCTCCTGCCCTGAGTGGCAAGGGCAACCCTGAGGAAGAAGATGTTGAC
ACCTCCCAAGTCCTTTATGAATGGGAGCAAGGCTTTTCCCAGTCCTTCACGCAAGAGCAAGTAGCTGATA
TTGACGGGCAGTATGCAATGACTAGGGCTCAGAGGGTCCGAGCTGCCATGTTCCCTGAGACGCTAGATGA
GGGCATGCAGATCCCATCCACGCAGTTTGACGCTGCTCATCCCACTAATGTCCAGCGCTTGGCTGAACCA
TCACAGATGTTGAAA
[295 nt withheld, positions 436-730]
