>Addgene plasmid #14717 | MSCV-beta-catenin-IRES-GFP | addgene partial sequence | sequence record 97629 | IRES-F 5'-TGGCTCTCCTCAAGCGTATT-3'
CCAGAAGGTACCCCATTGTATGGGATCTGATCTGGGGCCTCGGTGCACATGCTTTACATGTGTTTAGTCG
AGGTTAAAAAAACGTCTAGGCCCCCCGAACCACGGGGACGTGGTTTTCCTTTGAAAAACACGATAATACC
ATGGTGAGCAAGGGCGAGGAGCTGTTCACCGGGGTGGTGCCCATCCTGGTCGAGCTGGACGGCGACGTAA
ACGGCCACAAGTTCAGCGTGTCCGGCGAGGGCGAGGGCGATGCCACCTACGGCAAGCTGACCCTGAAGTT
CATCTGCACCACCGGCAAGCTGCCCGTGCCCTGGCCCACCCTCGTGACCACCCTGACCTACGGCGTGCAG
TGCTTCAGCCGCTACCCCGACCACATGAAGCAGCACGACTTCTTCAAGTCCGCCATGCCCGAAGGCTACG
TCCAGGAGCGCACCATCTTCTTCAAGGACGACGGCAACTACAAGACCCGCGCCGAGGTGAAGTTCGAGGG
CGACACCCTGGTGAACCGCATCGAGCTGAAGGGCATCGACTTCAAGGAGGACGGCAACATCCTGGGGCAC
AAGCTGGAGTACAACTACAACAGCCACAACGTCTATATCATGGCCGACAAGCAGAAGAACGGCATCAAGG
TGAACTTCAAGATCCGCCACAACATCGAGGACGGCAGCGTGCAGCTCGCCGACCACTACCAGCAGAACAC
CCCCATCGGCGACGGCCCCGTGCTGCTGCCCGACAACCACTACCTGAGCACCCAGTCCGCCCTGAGCAAA
GA
