>Addgene plasmid #14717 | MSCV-beta-catenin-IRES-GFP | addgene partial sequence | sequence record 97944 | pLXSN5 5'-CCCTTGAACCTCCTCGTTCGACC-3'
TCCTCCCTTTATCCAGCCCTCACTCCTTCTCTAGGCGCCGGAATTGGCCACCATGGCTACTCAAGCTGAC
CTGATGGAGTTGGACATGGCCATGGAGCCGGACAGAAAAGCTGCTGTCAGCCACTGGCAGCAGCAGTCTT
ACTTGGATGCTGGAATCCATGCTGGTGCCACCGCCACAGCTCCTGCCCTGAGTGGCAAGGGCAACCCTGA
GGAAGAAGATGTTGACACCTCCCAAGTCCTTTATGAATGGGAGCAAGGCTTTTCCCAGTCCTTCACGCAA
GAGCAAGTAGCTGATATTGACGGGCAGTATGCAATGACTAGGGCTCAGAGGGTCCGAGCTGCCATGTTCC
CTGAGACGCTAGATGAGGGCATGCAGATCCCATCCACGCAGTTTGACGCTGCTCATCCCACTAATGTCCA
GCGCTTGGCTGAACCATCACAGATGTTGAAA
[466 nt withheld, positions 452-917]
