>Addgene plasmid #14717 | MSCV-beta-catenin-IRES-GFP | addgene partial sequence | sequence record 97945 | pCDH-rev 5'-GCATTCCTTTGGCGAGAG-3'
CTCGTCAAGAAGACAGGGCCAGGTTTCCGGGCCCTCACATTGCCAAAAGACGGCAATATGGTGGAAAATA
ACATATAGACAAACGCACACCGGCCTTATTCCAAGCGGCTTCGGCCAGTAACGTTAGGGGGGGGGCGGAA
TTGATCCCGCTCGACTCTAGATTAGGTCTCGGGCTCAGGAGGAGGAGTAGGAGGCTTGATATCCAGGTCA
GTATCAAACCAGGCCAGCTGATTGCTATCACCTGGGGGCAGCCCATCCATGAGGTCCTGGGCGTGTCCCA
GATCAGGCAGCCCATCAACTGGATAGTCAGCACCAGGGTGGTGGCCACCCATCTCATGCTCCATCATAGG
GTCCATCCCCAAGGCATCCTGGCCGTATCCACCAGAGTGAAAAGAACGGTAGCTGGGATCATCCTGGCGA
TATCCAAGGGCTTCTCCCTGGGCACCAATGTCCAGTCCAAGATCTGCAGTCTCATTCCAAGCCATTGGCT
CTGTCCTGAAGAGGGAACTGGTCAGCTCGACTGAAAGCCGCTT
[335 nt withheld, positions 534-868]
